>Addgene plasmid #216610 | BRAF - P453A in pENTR | addgene full sequence | sequence record 427171 | Addgene NGS Result
GCCTGGCAGTTCCCTACTCTCGCGTTAACGCTAGCATGGATGTTTTCCCAGTCACGACGTTGTAAAACGA
CGGCCAGTCTTAAGCTCGGGCCCCAAATAATGATTTTATTTTGACTGATAGTGACCTGTTCGTTGCAACA
AATTGATGAGCAATGCTTTTTTATAATGCCAACTTTGTACAAAAAAGCAGGCTCCGGCACCATGGCGGCG
CTGAGCGGTGGCGGTGGTGGCGGCGCGGAGCCGGGCCAGGCTCTGTTCAACGGGGACATGGAGCCCGAGG
CCGGCGCCGGCGCCGGCGCCGCGGCCTCTTCGGCTGCGGACCCTGCCATTCCGGAGGAGGTGTGGAATAT
CAAACAAATGATTAAGTTGACACAGGAACATATAGAGGCCCTATTGGACAAATTTGGTGGGGAGCATAAT
CCACCATCAATATATCTGGAGGCCTATGAAGAATACACCAGCAAGCTAGATGCACTCCAACAAAGAGAAC
AACAGTTATTGGAATCTCTGGGGAACGGAACTGATTTTTCTGTTTCTAGCTCTGCATCAATGGATACCGT
TACATCTTCTTCCTCTTCTAGCCTTTCAGTGCTACCTTCATCTCTTTCAGTTTTTCAAAATCCCACAGAT
GTGGCACGGAGCAACCCCAAGTCACCACAAAAACCTATCGTTAGAGTCTTCCTGCCCAACAAACAGAGGA
CAGTGGTACCTGCAAGGTGTGGAGTTACAGTCCGAGACAGTCTAAAGAAAGCACTGATGATGAGAGGTCT
AATCCCAGAGTGCTGTGCTGTTTACAGAATTCAGGATGGAGAGAAGAAACCAATTGGTTGGGACACTGAT
ATTTCCTGGCTTACTGGAGAAGAATTGCATGTGGAAGTGTTGGAGAATGTTCCACTTACAACACACAACT
TTGTACGAAAAACGTTTTTCACCTTAGCATTTTGTGACTTTTGTCGAAAGCTGCTTTTCCAGGGTTTCCG
CTGTCAAACATGTGGTTATAAATTTCACCAGCGTTGTAGTACAGAAGTTCCACTGATGTGTGTTAATTAT
GACCAACTTGATTTGCTGTTTGTCTCCAAGTTCTTTGAACACCACCCAATACCACAGGAAGAGGCGTCCT
TAGCAGAGACTGCCCTAACATCTGGATCATCCCCTTCCGCACCCGCCTCGGACTCTATTGGGCCCCAAAT
TCTCACCAGTCCGTCTCCTTCAAAATCCATTCCAATTCCACAGCCCTTCCGACCAGCAGATGAAGATCAT
CGAAATCAATTTGGGCAACGAGACCGATCCTCATCAGCTCCCAATGTGCATATAAACACAATAGAACCTG
TCAATATTGATGACTTGATTAGAGACCAAGGATTTCGTGGTGATGGAGGATCAACCACAGGTTTGTCTGC
TACCCCCCCTGCCTCATTACCTGGCTCACTAACTAACGTGAAAGCCTTACAGAAATCTCCAGGACCTCAG
CGAGAAAGGAAGTCATCTTCATCCTCAGAAGACAGGAATCGAATGAAAACACTTGGTAGACGGGACTCGA
GTGATGATTGGGAGATTGCTGATGGGCAGATTACAGTGGGACAAAGAATTGGATCTGGATCATTTGGAAC
AGTCTACAAGGGAAAGTGGCATGGTGATGTGGCAGTGAAAATGTTGAATGTGACAGCACCTACACCTCAG
CAGTTACAAGCCTTCAAAAATGAAGTAGGAGTACTCAGGAAAACACGACATGTGAATATCCTACTCTTCA
TGGGCTATTCCACAAAGCCACAACTGGCTATTGTTACCCAGTGGTGTGAGGGCTCCAGCTTGTATCACCA
TCTCCATATCATTGAGACCAAATTTGAGATGATCAAACTTATAGATATTGCACGACAGACTGCACAGGGC
ATGGATTACTTACACGCCAAGTCAATCATCCACAGAGACCTCAAGAGTAATAATATATTTCTTCATGAAG
ACCTCACAGTAAAAATAGGTGATTTTGGTCTAGCTACAGTGAAATCTCGATGGAGTGGGTCCCATCAGTT
TGAACAGTTGTCTGGATCCATTTTGTGGATGGCACCAGAAGTCATCAGAATGCAAGATAAAAATCCATAC
AGCTTTCAGTCAGATGTATATGCATTTGGAATTGTTCTGTATGAATTGATGACTGGACAGTTACCTTATT
CAAACATCAACAACAGGGACCAGATAATTTTTATGGTGGGACGAGGATACCTGTCTCCAGATCTCAGTAA
GGTACGGAGTAACTGTCCAAAAGCCATGAAGAGATTAATGGCAGAGTGCCTCAAAAAGAAAAGAGATGAG
AGACCACTCTTTCCCCAAATTCTCGCCTCTATTGAGCTGCTGGCCCGCTCATTGCCAAAAATTCACCGCA
GTGCATCAGAACCCTCCTTGAATCGGGCTGGTTTCCAAACAGAGGATTTTAGTCTATATGCTTGTGCTTC
TCCAAAAACACCCATCCAGGCAGGGGGATATGGTGCGTTTCCTGTCCACTGATAGACCCAGCTTTCTTGT
ACAAAGTTGGCATTATAAAAAATAATTGCTCATCAATTTGTTGCAACGAACAGGTCACTATCAGTCAAAA
TAAAATCATTATTTGCCATCCAGCTGATATCCCCTATAGTGAGTCGTATTACATGGTCATAGCTGTTTCC
TGGCAGCTCTGGCCCGTGTCTCAAAATCTCTGATGTTACATTGCACAAGATAAAAATATATCATCATGCC
TCCTCTAGACCAGCCAGGACAGAAATGCCTCGACTTCGCTGCTACCCAAGGTTGCCGGGTGACGCACACC
GTGGAAACGGATGAAGGCACGAACCCAGTGGACATAAGCCTGTTCGGTTCGTAAGCTGTAATGCAAGTAG
CGTATGCGCTCACGCAACTGGTCCAGAACCTTGACCGAACGCAGCGGTGGTAACGGCGCAGTGGCGGTTT
TCATGGCTTGTTATGACTGTTTTTTTGGGGTACAGTCTATGCCTCGGGCATCCAAGCAGCAAGCGCGTTA
CGCCGTGGGTCGATGTTTGATGTTATGGAGCAGCAACGATGTTACGCAGCAGGGCAGTCGCCCTAAAACA
AAGTTAAACATTATGAGGGAAGCGGTGATCGCCGAAGTATCGACTCAACTATCAGAGGTAGTTGGCGTCA
TCGAGCGCCATCTCGAACCGACGTTGCTGGCCGTACATTTGTACGGCTCCGCAGTGGATGGCGGCCTGAA
GCCACACAGTGATATTGATTTGCTGGTTACGGTGACCGTAAGGCTTGATGAAACAACGCGGCGAGCTTTG
ATCAACGACCTTTTGGAAACTTCGGCTTCCCCTGGAGAGAGCGAGATTCTCCGCGCTGTAGAAGTCACCA
TTGTTGTGCACGACGACATCATTCCGTGGCGTTATCCAGCTAAGCGCGAACTGCAATTTGGAGAATGGCA
GCGCAATGACATTCTTGCAGGTATCTTCGAGCCAGCCACGATCGACATTGATCTGGCTATCTTGCTGACA
AAAGCAAGAGAACATAGCGTTGCCTTGGTAGGTCCAGCGGCGGAGGAACTCTTTGATCCGGTTCCTGAAC
AGGATCTATTTGAGGCGCTAAATGAAACCTTAACGCTATGGAACTCGCCGCCCGACTGGGCTGGCGATGA
GCGAAATGTAGTGCTTACGTTGTCCCGCATTTGGTACAGCGCAGTAACCGGCAAAATCGCGCCGAAGGAT
GTCGCTGCCGACTGGGCAATGGAGCGCCTGCCGGCCCAGTATCAGCCCGTCATACTTGAAGCTAGACAGG
CTTATCTTGGACAAGAAGAAGATCGCTTGGCCTCGCGCGCAGATCAGTTGGAAGAATTTGTCCACTACGT
GAAAGGCGAGATCACCAAGGTAGTCGGCAAATAACCCTCGAGCCACCCATGACCAAAATCCCTTAACGTG
AGTTACGCGTCGTTCCACTGAGCGTCAGACCCCGTAGAAAAGATCAAAGGATCTTCTTGAGATCCTTTTT
TTCTGCGCGTAATCTGCTGCTTGCAAACAAAAAAACCACCGCTACCAGCGGTGGTTTGTTTGCCGGATCA
AGAGCTACCAACTCTTTTTCCGAAGGTAACTGGCTTCAGCAGAGCGCAGATACCAAATACTGTTCTTCTA
GTGTAGCCGTAGTTAGGCCACCACTTCAAGAACTCTGTAGCACCGCCTACATACCTCGCTCTGCTAATCC
TGTTACCAGTGGCTGCTGCCAGTGGCGATAAGTCGTGTCTTACCGGGTTGGACTCAAGACGATAGTTACC
GGATAAGGCGCAGCGGTCGGGCTGAACGGGGGGTTCGTGCACACAGCCCAGCTTGGAGCGAACGACCTAC
ACCGAACTGAGATACCTACAGCGTGAGCTATGAGAAAGCGCCACGCTTCCCGAAGGGAGAAAGGCGGACA
GGTATCCGGTAAGCGGCAGGGTCGGAACAGGAGAGCGCACGAGGGAGCTTCCAGGGGGAAACGCCTGGTA
TCTTTATAGTCCTGTCGGGTTTCGCCACCTCTGACTTGAGCGTCGATTTTTGTGATGCTCGTCAGGGGGG
CGGAGCCTATGGAAAAACGCCAGCAACGCGGCCTTTTTACGGTTCCTGGCCTTTTGCTGGCCTTTTGCTC
ACATGTTCTTTCCTGCGTTATCCCCTGATTCTGTGGATAACCGTATTACCGCCTTTGAGTGAGCTGATAC
CGCTCGCCGCAGCCGAACGACCGAGCGCAGCGAGTCAGTGAGCGAGGAAGCGGAAGAGCGCCCAATACGC
AAACCGCCTCTCCCCGCGCGTTGGCCGATTCATTAATGCAGCTGGCACGACAGGTTTCCCGACTGGAAAG
CGGGCAGTGAGCGCAACGCAATTAATACGCGTACCGCTAGCCAGGAAGAGTTTGTAGAAACGCAAAAAGG
CCATCCGTCAGGATGGCCTTCTGCTTAGTTTGATGCCTGGCAGTTTATGGCGGGCGTCCTGCCCGCCACC
CTCCGGGCCGTTGCTTCACAACGTTCAAATCCGCTCCCGGCGGATTTGTCCTACTCAGGAGAGCGTTCAC
CGACAAACAACAGATAAAACGAAAGGCCCAGTCTTCCGACTGAGCCTTTCGTTTTATTTGAT
Features (pLannotate 1.2.2; 12 found; start..end, strand, type, name):
     42..78      -  CDS            lacZα (fragment): LacZα fragment of β-galactosidase; lacZ fragment
     94..193     +  protein_bind   attL1: mutant version of attL; recombination site for the Gateway® LR reaction LR Clonase™
    202..2499    +  CDS            BRAF: BRAF_HUMAN - Also known as BRAF1, RAFB1. Experimental evidence at protein level: Swiss-Prot protein existence level 1. Protein kinase involved in the transduction of mitogenic signals from the cell membrane to the nucleus (Probable). Phosphorylates MAP2K1, and thereby activates the MAP kinase signal transduction pathway (PubMed:21441910, PubMed:29433126). May play a role in the postsynaptic responses of hippocampal neurons (PubMed:1508179). From Homo sapiens (Human).
   2506..2605    -  protein_bind   attL2: mutant version of attL; recombination site for the Gateway® LR reaction LR Clonase™
   2623..2641    -  promoter       T7 promoter: promoter for bacteriophage T7 RNA polymerase
   2831..2854    +  promoter       Pc promoter (fragment): intI1 (promoter lies within the coding sequence); class 1 integron promoter
   3030..3086    +  CDS            GmR (fragment): gentamycin acetyltransferase; aacC1; confers resistance to gentamycin
   3093..3884    +  CDS            SmR: aminoglycoside adenylyltransferase (Murphy, 1985); aadA; confers resistance to spectinomycin and streptomycin
   3977..4565    +  rep_origin     ori: high-copy-number ColE1/pMB1/pBR322/pUC origin of replication
   4748..4840    +  CDS            lacI (fragment): lac repressor; lacI; The lac repressor binds to the lac operator to inhibit transcription in E. coli. This inhibition can be relieved by adding lactose or isopropyl-β-D-thiogalactopyranoside (IPTG).
   4895..4922    -  terminator     rrnB T2 terminator: transcription terminator T2 from the E. coli rrnB gene
   5054..5097    +  terminator     rrnB T1 terminator: Escherichia coli rrnB; transcription terminator T1 from the E. coli rrnB gene
