[The description below was written by a language model from this plasmid's Addgene catalogue record and pLannotate feature annotations shown in this document.]
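Description:
BRAF - P453A in pENTR is a Gateway entry (donor) plasmid built on the pCR8-GW-TOPO backbone and carrying the human BRAF coding sequence with a P453A substitution, described in the record as an ASD-associated mutation. It is propagated in E. coli from a high-copy ColE1/pUC-type origin and selected with spectinomycin through the aadA (SmR) aminoglycoside adenylyltransferase gene. A fragment of a class 1 integron Pc promoter lies upstream of this marker. Short remnants of lacZα, lacI and a gentamicin resistance gene are also annotated, but these are only backbone fragments. The rrnB T1 and T2 terminators sit upstream of the cloning region, where they limit read-through transcription into the insert.

The roughly 2.3 kb BRAF open reading frame, encoding the serine/threonine kinase that phosphorylates MAP2K1 to activate the MAP kinase pathway, was inserted by Gibson assembly and is flanked by attL1 and attL2. These sites allow an LR Clonase reaction to transfer the insert directionally into any attR-containing destination vector. No eukaryotic promoter is present in the entry clone. The only promoter near the insert is a T7 promoter just outside attL2, oriented towards the insert on the opposite strand, so expression depends on the destination vector chosen. According to the depositor, the insert includes a Kozak sequence that also reads through as a linker, which makes it compatible with destination vectors that add N-terminal tags. The record supports its use as a source clone for generating expression constructs of this BRAF variant, presumably for functional comparison with other alleles, though it names no specific downstream assays or hosts.
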