Addgene plasmid #216610: BRAF - P453A in pENTR
Purpose: gateway cloning donor vector containing BRAF ASD mutation
Depositing lab: Douglas Allan & Christopher Loewen. Depositing organization: University of British Columbia.
Backbone
  Vector backbone: pCR8-GW-TOPO
  Backbone manufacturer: GenScript
  Backbone size w/o insert (bp): 2800
  Vector type: Gateway Entry Plasmid
Growth in bacteria
  Bacterial resistance: Spectinomycin, 50 μg/mL
  Growth temperature: 37°C
  Growth strain: DH5alpha
  Copy number: High Copy
Gene/Insert
  Gene/Insert name: BRAF
  Species: H. sapiens (human)
  Insert size (bp): 2300
  Mutation: P453A
  Entrez Gene: BRAF (a.k.a. B-RAF1, B-raf, BRAF-1, BRAF1, NS7, RAFB1)
  Cloning method: Gibson Cloning
  Sequencing primers: 5′ M13 fwd; 3′ M13 rev
Terms and licenses: Academic/Nonprofit Terms; Industry Terms: Not Available to Industry
Depositor comments: insert contains a Kozak sequence that encodes a linker for cloning into N-terminal tagging pDEST vectors
How to cite: BRAF - P453A in pENTR was a gift from Douglas Allan & Christopher Loewen (Addgene plasmid # 216610 ; http://n2t.net/addgene:216610 ; RRID:Addgene_216610)
